>Addgene plasmid #210819 | pCDNA3.1-HsPcdh21-mNeonGreen | addgene full sequence | sequence record 420100 | Addgene NGS Result
GACGGATCGGGAGATCTCCCGATCCCCTATGGTGCACTCTCAGTACAATCTGCTCTGATGCCGCATAGTT
AAGCCAGTATCTGCTCCCTGCTTGTGTGTTGGAGGTCGCTGAGTAGTGCGCGAGCAAAATTTAAGCTACA
ACAAGGCAAGGCTTGACCGACAATTGCATGAAGAATCTGCTTAGGGTTAGGCGTTTTGCGCTGCTTCGCG
ATGTACGGGCCAGATATACGCGTTGACATTGATTATTGACTAGTTATTAATAGTAATCAATTACGGGGTC
ATTAGTTCATAGCCCATATATGGAGTTCCGCGTTACATAACTTACGGTAAATGGCCCGCCTGGCTGACCG
CCCAACGACCCCCGCCCATTGACGTCAATAATGACGTATGTTCCCATAGTAACGCCAATAGGGACTTTCC
ATTGACGTCAATGGGTGGAGTATTTACGGTAAACTGCCCACTTGGCAGTACATCAAGTGTATCATATGCC
AAGTACGCCCCCTATTGACGTCAATGACGGTAAATGGCCCGCCTGGCATTATGCCCAGTACATGACCTTA
TGGGACTTTCCTACTTGGCAGTACATCTACGTATTAGTCATCGCTATTACCATGGTGATGCGGTTTTGGC
AGTACATCAATGGGCGTGGATAGCGGTTTGACTCACGGGGATTTCCAAGTCTCCACCCCATTGACGTCAA
TGGGAGTTTGTTTTGGCACCAAAATCAACGGGACTTTCCAAAATGTCGTAACAACTCCGCCCCATTGACG
CAAATGGGCGGTAGGCGTGTACGGTGGGAGGTCTATATAAGCAGAGCTCTCTGGCTAACTAGAGAACCCA
CTGCTTACTGGCTTATCGAAATTAATACGACTCACTATAGGGAGACCCAAGCTGGCTAGCGTTTAAACTT
AAGCTTGGTACCATGCGGCGGTGCAGGTGGGCAGCATTAGCCCTGGGTCTTCTACGATTGTGTTTGGCCC
AAGCTAATTTTGCTCCGCACTTTTTCGATAACGGGGTTGGGAGTACAAATGGTAATATGGCCCTGTTCAG
CTTACCTGAGGATACGCCGGTTGGTTCTCACGTTTATACGTTAAACGGTACTGATCCTGAGGGTGATCCA
ATATCCTATCATATTTCGTTTGATCCGTCCACGCGGTCAGTCTTTTCGGTCGACCCCACATTTGGTAACA
TCACTCTCGTTGAGGAACTAGACCGGGAGCGTGAGGACGAGATCGAAGCGATAATATCCATCTCTGATGG
ATTAAATTTGGTAGCAGAAAAGGTGGTTATTCTGGTAACCGACGCTAATGACGAGGCTCCTAGATTCATA
CAAGAGCCGTACGTTGCTCTCGTACCAGAAGACATACCAGCGGGATCAATTATCTTCAAAGTCCATGCTG
TCGACCGAGATACTGGATCGGGTGGGTCTGTCACCTATTTCCTACAGAATCTCCATAGTCCTTTTGCGGT
AGATCGTCATAGTGGCGTCCTCAGACTCCAAGCGGGAGCTACCTTGGACTACGAAAGGTCCCGCACCCAC
TATATAACCGTTGTCGCAAAAGACGGGGGTGGGAGGCTGCACGGCGCAGACGTGGTATTTTCAGCCACAA
CCACGGTCACTGTGAACGTGGAGGACGTACAGGATATGGCCCCGGTATTTGTGGGCACACCGTATTACGG
GTATGTTTATGAAGACACCTTACCAGGTTCCGAAGTACTCAAGGTGGTTGCTATGGATGGAGATAGAGGC
AAACCGAATCGCATTCTTTACTCACTCGTGAATGGCAACGACGGGGCATTCGAGATTAACGAGACGTCGG
GGGCGATATCGATCACCCAAAGTCCAGCACAGCTTCAAAGAGAAGTCTACGAATTACATGTTCAAGTAAC
TGAGATGAGCCCTGCGGGCTCGCCTGCTGCGCAAGCTACCGTCCCGGTGACAATTAGAATCGTGGACCTG
AACAACCATCCCCCGACGTTTTACGGAGAAAGTGGACCACAGAATAGATTTGAATTGAGTATGAATGAAC
ACCCCCCGCAAGGAGAGATTCTGCGAGGCCTCAAAATTACGGTAAATGATTCAGACCAGGGAGCCAATGC
GAAGTTTAATCTTCAACTTGTCGGGCCGCGAGGTATTTTTCGTGTAGTACCACAGACTGTGCTGAACGAG
GCCCAGGTCACCATTATAGTCGAAAATAGCGCGGCCATCGATTTCGAAAAATCAAAGGTGCTCACATTCA
AGTTATTAGCGGTAGAAGTAAATACGCCGGAAAAATTCTCTTCGACGGCTGACGTCGTGATTCAACTTTT
GGACACAAACGATAACGTACCTAAATTTGACTCGCTGTATTACGTGGCGAGGATACCTGAAAACGCTCCA
GGCGGATCTTCAGTGGTAGCCGTTACAGCGGTTGACCCAGACACGGGACCCTGGGGGGAGGTGAAGTACA
GCACCTATGGCACGGGCGCGGATCTCTTCTTGATTCACCCGAGTACCGGCTTAATCTATACGCAACCTTG
GGCTTCTCTAGACGCCGAAGCCACTGCACGATACAACTTCTACGTAAAAGCGGAAGACATGGAAGGGAAG
TACTCAGTGGCTGAGGTGTTCATTACCCTACTCGATGTTAATGACCACCCTCCCCAGTTCGGAAAGAGCG
TGCAAAAAAAAACAATGGTTCTAGGAACTCCTGTTAAGATAGAAGCAATTGATGAAGATGCTGAAGAACC
CAACAATCTAGTTGATTACTCGATCACGCACGCGGAGCCAGCAAATGTATTTGATATCAACAGTCACACA
GGGGAAATATGGCTGAAAAATAGTATAAGGTCCCTCGATGCACTACATAATATAACACCCGGACGTGACT
GTCTATGGTCCCTTGAGGTCCAGGCCAAAGATCGCGGCTCTCCATCCTTCTCTACAACTGCACTGCTGAA
GATAGACATCACTGATGCAGAGACTCTTTCGCGCTCACCTATGGCTGCCTTTTTAATACAGACTAAGGAT
AACCCCATGAAAGCGGTCGGCGTTTTGGCCGGTACTATGGCAACCGTTGTGGCGATCACAGTTTTGATCA
GTACAGCCACTTTCTGGCGGAACAAGAAAAGCAACAAGGTATTGCCGATGCGGCGTGTCTTACGCAAGAG
GCCGAGTCCTGCACCCCGAACTATTCGTATCGAGTGGCTCAAGTCAAAATCTACGAAGGCAGCCACAAAG
TTCATGTTAAAGGAGAAGCCCCCAAACGAAAATTGCAACAACAACTCTCCTGAGTCATCCCTACTACCAA
GAGCTCCAGCCTTGCCCCCGCCCCCCTCGGTTGCACCCAGCACCGGCGCTGCACAGTGGACTGTACCTAC
GGTCAGCGGAAGTCTAACGCCGCAGCCTACCCAGCCTCCCCCTAAGCCTAAGACGATGGGGTCTCCAGTT
CAAAGCACACTGATCTCTGAGCTAAAACAAAAATTCGAGAAAAAGTCTGTGCACAATAAGGCCTATTTTG
GTGGTAGTGGAGTTAGCAAGGGTGAAGAAGACAATATGGCTAGCTTGCCCGCCACACACGAGCTGCACAT
ATTTGGGTCTATAAATGGAGTGGATTTTGATATGGTCGGCCAAGGAACCGGGAATCCCAATGACGGGTAT
GAGGAGCTTAACCTGAAAAGCACAAAAGGCGACTTGCAGTTTTCACCCTGGATTCTGGTCCCGCATATCG
GATACGGCTTCCATCAGTATCTGCCATACCCTGATGGAATGAGCCCTTTTCAGGCCGCCATGGTGGACGG
ATCAGGCTACCAGGTGCATCGGACGATGCAATTTGAGGACGGTGCTAGCCTGACTGTTAATTATCGATAC
ACCTATGAGGGGTCTCACATTAAGGGAGAGGCCCAGGTCAAGGGGACAGGATTTCCAGCCGATGGTCCAG
TCATGACGAACAGTCTGACAGCTGCCGACTGGTGTCGCTCTAAAAAAACATACCCCAATGACAAAACCAT
AATCTCTACCTTCAAGTGGTCCTACACGACAGGTAACGGAAAGAGATACAGGTCCACTGCCCGGACAACC
TATACCTTCGCCAAGCCTATGGCGGCTAATTACTTGAAGAATCAGCCCATGTATGTGTTTAGAAAGACAG
AGCTGAAACATTCCAAGACTGAGCTGAATTTCAAGGAGTGGCAGAAAGCTTTTACAGATGTCATGGGTAT
GGATGAGCTGTACAAGTGAGCGGCCGCTCGAGTCTAGAGGGCCCGTTTAAACCCGCTGATCAGCCTCGAC
TGTGCCTTCTAGTTGCCAGCCATCTGTTGTTTGCCCCTCCCCCGTGCCTTCCTTGACCCTGGAAGGTGCC
ACTCCCACTGTCCTTTCCTAATAAAATGAGGAAATTGCATCGCATTGTCTGAGTAGGTGTCATTCTATTC
TGGGGGGTGGGGTGGGGCAGGACAGCAAGGGGGAGGATTGGGAAGACAATAGCAGGCATGCTGGGGATGC
GGTGGGCTCTATGGCTTCTGAGGCGGAAAGAACCAGCTGGGGCTCTAGGGGGTATCCCC
[124 nt withheld, positions 4540-4663]
C
[91 nt withheld, positions 4665-4755]
A
[49 nt withheld, positions 4757-4805]
CCTTTGACGTTGGAGTCCACGTTCTTT
[37 nt withheld, positions 4833-4869]
ACCCTATCTCGGTCTATTCTTTTGATTTATAAGGGATTTTGCCGATTTCGGCCTATTGGTTAAAAAATGA
GCTGATTTAACAAAAATTTAACGCGAATTAATTCTGTGGAATGTGTGTCAGTTAGGGTGTGGAAAGTCCC
CAGGCTCCCCAGCAGGCAGAAGTATGCAAAGCATGCATCTCAATTAGTCAGCAACCAGGTGTGGAAAGTC
CCCAGGCTCCCCAGCAGGCAGAAGTATGCAAAGCATGCATCTCAATTAGTCAGCAACCATAGTCCCGCCC
CTAACTCCGCCCATCCCGCCCCTAACTCCGCCCAGTTCCGCCCATTCTCCGCCCCATGGCTGACTAATTT
TTTTTATTTATGCAGAGGCCGAGGCCGCCTCTGCCTCTGAGCTATTCCAGAAGTAGTGAGGAGGCTTTTT
TGGAGGCCTAGGCTTTTGCAAAAAGCTCCCGGGAGCTTGTATATCCATTTTCGGATCTGATCAAGAGACA
GGATGAGGATCGTTTCGCATGATTGAACAAGATGGATTGCACGCAGGTTCTCCGGCCGCTTGGGTGGAGA
GGCTATTCGGCTATGACTGGGCACAACAGACAATCGGCTGCTCTGATGCCGCCGTGTTCCGGCTGTCAGC
GCAGGGGCGCCCGGTTCTTTTTGTCAAGACCGACCTGTCCGGTGCCCTGAATGAACTGCAGGACGAGGCA
GCGCGGCTATCGTGGCTGGCCACGACGGGCGTTCCTTGCGCAGCTGTGCTCGACGTTGTCACTGAAGCGG
GAAGGGACTGGCTGCTATTGGGCGAAGTGCCGGGGCAGGATCTCCTGTCATCTCACCTTGCTCCTGCCGA
GAAAGTATCCATCATGGCTGATGCAATGCGGCGGCTGCATACGCTTGATCCGGCTACCTGCCCATTCGAC
CACCAAGCGAAACATCGCATCGAGCGAGCACGTACTCGGATGGAAGCCGGTCTTGTCGATCAGGATGATC
TGGACGAAGAGCATCAGGGGCTCGCGCCAGCCGAACTGTTCGCCAGGCTCAAGGCGCGCATGCCCGACGG
CGAGGATCTCGTCGTGACCCATGGCGATGCCTGCTTGCCGAATATCATGGTGGAAAATGGCCGCTTTTCT
GGATTCATCGACTGTGGCCGGCTGGGTGTGGCGGACCGCTATCAGGACATAGCGTTGGCTACCCGTGATA
TTGCTGAAGAGCTTGGCGGCGAATGGGCTGACCGCTTCCTCGTGCTTTACGGTATCGCCGCTCCCGATTC
GCAGCGCATCGCCTTCTATCGCCTTCTTGACGAGTTCTTCTGAGCGGGACTCTGGGGTTCGAAATGACCG
ACCAAGCGACGCCCAACCTGCCATCACGAGATTTCGATTCCACCGCCGCCTTCTATGAAAGGTTGGGCTT
CGGAATCGTTTTCCGGGACGCCGGCTGGATGATCCTCCAGCGCGGGGATCTCATGCTGGAGTTCTTCGCC
CACCCCAACTTGTTTATTGCAGCTTATAATGGTTACAAATAAAGCAATAGCATCACAAATTTCACAAATA
AAGCATTTTTTTCACTGCATTCTAGTTGTGGTTTGTCCAAACTCATCAATGTATCTTATCATGTCTGTAT
ACCGTCGACCTCTAGCTAGAGCTTGGCGTAATCATGGTCATAGCTGTTTCCTGTGTGAAATTGTTATCCG
CTCACAATTCCACACAACATACGAGCCGGAAGCATAAAGTGTAAAGCCTGGGGTGCCTAATGAGTGAGCT
AACTCACATTAATTGCGTTGCGCTCACTGCCCGCTTTCCAGTCGGGAAACCTGTCGTGCCAGCTGCATTA
ATGAATCGGCCAACGCGCGGGGAGAGGCGGTTTGCGTATTGGGCGCTCTTCCGCTTCCTCGCTCACTGAC
TCGCTGCGCTCGGTCGTTCGGCTGCGGCGAGCGGTATCAGCTCACTCAAAGGCGGTAATACGGTTATCCA
CAGAATCAGGGGATAACGCAGGAAAGAACATGTGAGCAAAAGGCCAGCAAAAGGCCAGGAACCGTAAAAA
GGCCGCGTTGCTGGCGTTTTTCCATAGGCTCCGCCCCCCTGACGAGCATCACAAAAATCGACGCTCAAGT
CAGAGGTGGCGAAACCCGACAGGACTATAAAGATACCAGGCGTTTCCCCCTGGAAGCTCCCTCGTGCGCT
CTCCTGTTCCGACCCTGCCGCTTACCGGATACCTGTCCGCCTTTCTCCCTTCGGGAAGCGTGGCGCTTTC
TCATAGCTCACGCTGTAGGTATCTCAGTTCGGTGTAGGTCGTTCGCTCCAAGCTGGGCTGTGTGCACGAA
CCCCCCGTTCAGCCCGACCGCTGCGCCTTATCCGGTAACTATCGTCTTGAGTCCAACCCGGTAAGACACG
ACTTATCGCCACTGGCAGCAGCCACTGGTAACAGGATTAGCAGAGCGAGGTATGTAGGCGGTGCTACAGA
GTTCTTGAAGTGGTGGCCTAACTACGGCTACACTAGAAGAACAGTATTTGGTATCTGCGCTCTGCTGAAG
CCAGTTACCTTCGGAAAAAGAGTTGGTAGCTCTTGATCCGGCAAACAAACCACCGCTGGTAGCGGTGGTT
TTTTTGTTTGCAAGCAGCAGATTACGCGCAGAAAAAAAGGATCTCAAGAAGATCCTTTGATCTTTTCTAC
GGGGTCTGACGCTCAGTGGAACGAAAACTCACGTTAAGGGATTTTGGTCATGAGATTATCAAAAAGGATC
TTCACCTAGATCCTTTTAAATTAAAAATGAAGTTTTAAATCAATCTAAAGTATATATGAGTAAACTTGGT
CTGACAGTTACCAATGCTTAATCAGTGAGGCACCTATCTCAGCGATCTGTCTATTTCGTTCATCCATAGT
TGCCTGACTCCCCGTCGTGTAGATAACTACGATACGGGAGGGCTTACCATCTGGCCCCAGTGCTGCAATG
ATACCGCGAGACCCACGCTCACCGGCTCCAGATTTATCAGCAATAAACCAGCCAGCCGGAAGGGCCGAGC
GCAGAAGTGGTCCTGCAACTTTATCCGCCTCCATCCAGTCTATTAATTGTTGCCGGGAAGCTAGAGTAAG
TAGTTCGCCAGTTAATAGTTTGCGCAACGTTGTTGCCATTGCTACAGGCATCGTGGTGTCACGCTCGTCG
TTTGGTATGGCTTCATTCAGCTCCGGTTCCCAACGATCAAGGCGAGTTACATGATCCCCCATGTTGTGCA
AAAAAGCGGTTAGCTCCTTCGGTCCTCCGATCGTTGTCAGAAGTAAGTTGGCCGCAGTGTTATCACTCAT
GGTTATGGCAGCACTGCATAATTCTCTTACTGTCATGCCATCCGTAAGATGCTTTTCTGTGACTGGTGAG
TACTCAACCAAGTCATTCTGAGAATAGTGTATGCGGCGACCGAGTTGCTCTTGCCCGGCGTCAATACGGG
ATAATACCGCGCCACATAGCAGAACTTTAAAAGTGCTCATCATTGGAAAACGTTCTTCGGGGCGAAAACT
CTCAAGGATCTTACCGCTGTTGAGATCCAGTTCGATGTAACCCACTCGTGCACCCAACTGATCTTCAGCA
TCTTTTACTTTCACCAGCGTTTCTGGGTGAGCAAAAACAGGAAGGCAAAATGCCGCAAAAAAGGGAATAA
GGGCGACACGGAAATGTTGAATACTCATACTCTTCCTTTTTCAATATTATTGAAGCATTTATCAGGGTTA
TTGTCTCATGAGCGGATACATATTTGAATGTATTTAGAAAAATAAACAAATAGGGGTTCCGCGCACATTT
CCCCGAAAAGTGCCACCTGACGTC
Features (pLannotate 1.2.2; 21 found; start..end, strand, type, name):
     28..80      -  misc_feature   bom (fragment): basis of mobility region from pBR322
    235..614     +  enhancer       CMV enhancer: human cytomegalovirus immediate early enhancer
    615..818     +  promoter       CMV promoter: human cytomegalovirus (CMV) immediate early promoter
    814..847     +  LTR            5' LTR (truncated) (fragment): truncated 5' long terminal repeat (LTR) from HIV-1
    863..881     +  promoter       T7 promoter: promoter for bacteriophage T7 RNA polymerase
    923..3499    +  CDS            CDHR1: CDHR1_HUMAN - Also known as KIAA1775, PCDH21, PRCAD. Experimental evidence at protein level: Swiss-Prot protein existence level 1. Potential calcium-dependent cell-adhesion protein. May be required for the structural integrity of the outer segment (OS) of photoreceptor cells (By similarity). From Homo sapiens (Human).
   3512..4216    +  CDS            mNeonGreen: mNeonGreen is a basic (constitutively fluorescent) green/yellow fluorescent protein published in 2013, derived from Branchiostoma lanceolatum. It is reported to be a very rapidly-maturing monomer with moderate acid sensitivity.
   4270..4494    +  polyA_signal   bGH poly(A) signal: bovine growth hormone polyadenylation signal
   4498..4519    +  promoter       SV40 promoter (fragment): SV40 enhancer and early promoter
   4540..4968    +  rep_origin     f1 ori (sequence partly withheld): f1 bacteriophage origin of replication; arrow indicates direction of (+) strand synthesis
   4982..5311    +  promoter       SV40 promoter: SV40 enhancer and early promoter
   5378..6169    +  CDS            neo: KKA2_KLEPN - Also known as kan, nptII. Experimental evidence at protein level: Swiss-Prot protein existence level 1. Resistance to kanamycin, neomycin, paromomycin, ribostamycin, butirosin and gentamicin B. From Klebsiella pneumoniae.
   6193..6351    +  CDS            ble (fragment): BLE_KLEPN - Experimental evidence at protein level: Swiss-Prot protein existence level 1. Binding protein with a strong affinity to the bleomycin family of antibiotics. Binds to CL990; an antimitotic-antibiotic compound. From Klebsiella pneumoniae.
   6346..6467    +  polyA_signal   SV40 poly(A) signal: SV40 polyadenylation signal
   6540..6556    -  protein_bind   lac operator: The lac repressor binds to the lac operator to inhibit transcription in E. coli. This inhibition can be relieved by adding lactose or isopropyl-β-D-thiogalactopyranoside (IPTG). lac repressor encoded by lacI
   6564..6594    -  promoter       lac promoter: promoter for the E. coli lac operon
   6609..6630    -  protein_bind   CAP binding site: CAP binding activates transcription in the presence of cAMP. E. coli catabolite activator protein
   6643..6735    -  CDS            lacI (fragment): lac repressor; lacI; The lac repressor binds to the lac operator to inhibit transcription in E. coli. This inhibition can be relieved by adding lactose or isopropyl-β-D-thiogalactopyranoside (IPTG).
   6918..7506    -  rep_origin     ori: high-copy-number ColE1/pMB1/pBR322/pUC origin of replication
   7677..8537    -  CDS            AmpR: β-lactamase; bla; confers resistance to ampicillin, carbenicillin, and related antibiotics
   8538..8642    -  promoter       AmpR promoter: bla
