[The description below was written by a language model from this plasmid's Addgene catalogue record and pLannotate feature annotations shown in this document.]
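Description:
pCDNA3.1-HsPcdh21-mNeonGreen is a mammalian expression plasmid of about 8.7 kb, built on the pcDNA3.1 backbone, for overexpressing wild-type human protocadherin 21 (PCDH21, also called cadherin-related family member 1, CDHR1) fused at its C terminus to the green/yellow fluorescent protein mNeonGreen. It is propagated in E. coli through a high-copy ColE1/pUC-type origin with ampicillin selection from the β-lactamase gene. An f1 origin inherited from the backbone would allow single-stranded DNA production.

The roughly 3.3 kb insert was placed between KpnI and NotI sites, both retained. It sits downstream of the human cytomegalovirus immediate-early enhancer and promoter, which drive strong constitutive transcription in mammalian cells. A T7 promoter lies just ahead of the coding region. The CDHR1 open reading frame is followed after a short gap, presumably a linker, by the mNeonGreen coding sequence, and the transcript is terminated by the bovine growth hormone polyadenylation signal. A separate cassette, in which the SV40 early promoter drives the neomycin phosphotransferase gene with an SV40 poly(A) signal, permits G418 selection of stably transfected cells. The automated annotation also reports several small fragments (a truncated HIV-1 LTR match, bom, ble, and lac promoter/operator and lacI remnants). These are short partial hits and probably backbone remnants or incidental similarity rather than functional parts.

CDHR1 is a putative calcium-dependent adhesion protein associated with photoreceptor outer segments. The fluorescent tag lets the expressed protein be visualised and tracked in transfected cells. The associated publication concerns extracellular vesicle formation induced by Prominin 1 and Tweety homology 1, but the record does not state what specific role this construct played in that work.
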