Addgene plasmid #210819: pCDNA3.1-HsPcdh21-mNeonGreen
Purpose: Mammalian overexpression vector for C-terminally mNeonGreen tagged human Pchd21 (WT)
Depositing lab: Luke Chao. Publication: Prominin 1 and Tweety Homology 1 both induce extracellular vesicle formation. Bell TA, Luce BE, Hakim P, Ananda VY, Dardari H, Nguyen TH, Monshizadeh A, Chao LH. Elife. 2024 Aug 13;13:e100061. doi: 10.7554/eLife.100061. PubMed 39168849.
Backbone
  Vector backbone: pCDNA3.1
  Backbone manufacturer: Thermo Fisher
  Backbone size w/o insert (bp): 5373
  Total vector size (bp): 8670
  Vector type: Mammalian Expression
  Selectable markers: Neomycin (select with G418)
Growth in bacteria
  Bacterial resistance: Ampicillin, 100 μg/mL
  Growth temperature: 37°C
  Growth strain: DH5alpha
  Copy number: High Copy
Gene/Insert
  Gene/Insert name: Protocadherin 21 (alt names: PCDH21; Cadherin-related family member 1; CDHR1)
  Species: H. sapiens (human)
  Insert size (bp): 3297
  Entrez Gene: CDHR1 (a.k.a. CORD15, PCDH21, PRCAD, RP65)
  Promoter: CMV
  Tag / fusion protein: mNeonGreen (C terminal on insert)
  Cloning method: Restriction Enzyme; 5′ cloning site KpnI (not destroyed); 3′ cloning site NotI (not destroyed)
  Sequencing primers: 5′ CMV-F; 3′ BGH-R
Terms and licenses: Academic/Nonprofit Terms; Industry Terms: Not Available to Industry
Depositor comments: Please visit https://doi.org/10.1101/2023.11.08.566258 for bioRxiv preprint.
How to cite: pCDNA3.1-HsPcdh21-mNeonGreen was a gift from Luke Chao (Addgene plasmid # 210819 ; http://n2t.net/addgene:210819 ; RRID:Addgene_210819)
